>Addgene plasmid #74366 | pISH-Zhx3 | addgene full sequence | sequence record 146433 | Addgene assembled sequence
GGGCGAATTGGGCCCGACGTCGCATGCTCCCGGCCGCCATGGCGGCCGCGGGAATTCGATTTGAAGGTAA
CAGTGGGCTCTTTGTCAATCAGAACACAAGACAAGTCTGGCACAAAATGTGGCTTGCCTCCACTCAGTGA
TGCAGAGATCTCTTCCAACAATCTGTTCCCTTGAGAAGACAAGTAGGGCCAGGCCTGGTGCAGTTCTGAG
CATGCCTGGGACTCCCACTGTTGCAGAGGATGAGGGTCCCTGTGGTCTCAGCTTCCCAGAAAACAGACAT
GGCATTGTCAGAGCTGTACTGTTTTGGTAACCCGAGTTCCTATGTATTGAAAATGTCTGTAGTAGTATGC
TTTATTAAATGAATATAGGCAGCTGTATATGCTAACAACTTGATTCTGGGTCTAGGTATATGCAATCTGA
ATTGTCCCTGGGAGGCCATGGAAAGGTCCTGCTCTGTGGGAAGATGGGCTGATGAGAAACCATTGCTATT
TGCTCAGAAATGTCAGGCGGAAGGTGGTTGGGGCGGTGGCAGGTTCTGGGTTCAGCGAGGCTCCAGAGGC
TCTCCTGGTGCCTGGCAGCTGGCCATCAAGATGATATGTGGCAGTTTTGGCCCTTCCACATGGCATACAG
CATCCCAGACTGGCCGGTCCTTCACAGTAATCAATCACTAGTGAATTCGCGGCCGCCTGCAGGTCGACCA
TATGGGAGAGCTCCCAACGCGTTGGATGCATAGCTTGAGTATTCTATAGTGTCACCTAAATAGCTTGGCG
TAATCATGGTCATAGCTGTTTCCTGTGTGAAATTGTTATCCGCTCACAATTCCACACAACATACGAGCCG
GAAGCATAAAGTGTAAAGCCTGGGGTGCCTAATGAGTGAGCTAACTCACATTAATTGCGTTGCGCTCACT
GCCCGCTTTCCAGTCGGGAAACCTGTCGTGCCAGCTGCATTAATGAATCGGCCAACGCGCGGGGAGAGGC
GGTTTGCGTATTGGGCGCTCTTCCGCTTCCTCGCTCACTGACTCGCTGCGCTCGGTCGTTCGGCTGCGGC
GAGCGGTATCAGCTCACTCAAAGGCGGTAATACGGTTATCCACAGAATCAGGGGATAACGCAGGAAAGAA
CATGTGAGCAAAAGGCCAGCAAAAGGCCAGGAACCGTAAAAAGGCCGCGTTGCTGGCGTTTTTCCATAGG
CTCCGCCCCCCTGACGAGCATCACAAAAATCGACGCTCAAGTCAGAGGTGGCGAAACCCGACAGGACTAT
AAAGATACCAGGCGTTTCCCCCTGGAAGCTCCCTCGTGCGCTCTCCTGTTCCGACCCTGCCGCTTACCGG
ATACCTGTCCGCCTTTCTCCCTTCGGGAAGCGTGGCGCTTTCTCATAGCTCACGCTGTAGGTATCTCAGT
TCGGTGTAGGTCGTTCGCTCCAAGCTGGGCTGTGTGCACGAACCCCCCGTTCAGCCCGACCGCTGCGCCT
TATCCGGTAACTATCGTCTTGAGTCCAACCCGGTAAGACACGACTTATCGCCACTGGCAGCAGCCACTGG
TAACAGGATTAGCAGAGCGAGGTATGTAGGCGGTGCTACAGAGTTCTTGAAGTGGTGGCCTAACTACGGC
TACACTAGAAGAACAGTATTTGGTATCTGCGCTCTGCTGAAGCCAGTTACCTTCGGAAAAAGAGTTGGTA
GCTCTTGATCCGGCAAACAAACCACCGCTGGTAGCGGTGGTTTTTTTGTTTGCAAGCAGCAGATTACGCG
CAGAAAAAAAGGATCTCAAGAAGATCCTTTGATCTTTTCTACGGGGTCTGACGCTCAGTGGAACGAAAAC
TCACGTTAAGGGATTTTGGTCATGAGATTATCAAAAAGGATCTTCACCTAGATCCTTTTAAATTAAAAAT
GAAGTTTTAAATCAATCTAAAGTATATATGAGTAAACTTGGTCTGACAGTTACCAATGCTTAATCAGTGA
GGCACCTATCTCAGCGATCTGTCTATTTCGTTCATCCATAGTTGCCTGACTCCCCGTCGTGTAGATAACT
ACGATACGGGAGGGCTTACCATCTGGCCCCAGTGCTGCAATGATACCGCGAGACCCACGCTCACCGGCTC
CAGATTTATCAGCAATAAACCAGCCAGCCGGAAGGGCCGAGCGCAGAAGTGGTCCTGCAACTTTATCCGC
CTCCATCCAGTCTATTAATTGTTGCCGGGAAGCTAGAGTAAGTAGTTCGCCAGTTAATAGTTTGCGCAAC
GTTGTTGCCATTGCTACAGGCATCGTGGTGTCACGCTCGTCGTTTGGTATGGCTTCATTCAGCTCCGGTT
CCCAACGATCAAGGCGAGTTACATGATCCCCCATGTTGTGCAAAAAAGCGGTTAGCTCCTTCGGTCCTCC
GATCGTTGTCAGAAGTAAGTTGGCCGCAGTGTTATCACTCATGGTTATGGCAGCACTGCATAATTCTCTT
ACTGTCATGCCATCCGTAAGATGCTTTTCTGTGACTGGTGAGTACTCAACCAAGTCATTCTGAGAATAGT
GTATGCGGCGACCGAGTTGCTCTTGCCCGGCGTCAATACGGGATAATACCGCGCCACATAGCAGAACTTT
AAAAGTGCTCATCATTGGAAAACGTTCTTCGGGGCGAAAACTCTCAAGGATCTTACCGCTGTTGAGATCC
AGTTCGATGTAACCCACTCGTGCACCCAACTGATCTTCAGCATCTTTTACTTTCACCAGCGTTTCTGGGT
GAGCAAAAACAGGAAGGCAAAATGCCGCAAAAAAGGGAATAAGGGCGACACGGAAATGTTGAATACTCAT
ACTCTTCCTTTTTCAATATTATTGAAGCATTTATCAGGGTTATTGTCTCATGAGCGGATACATATTTGAA
TGTATTTAGAAAAATAAACAAATAGGGGTTCCGCGCACATTTCCCCGAAAAGTGCCACCTGATGCGGTGT
GAAATACCGCACAGATGCGTAAGGAGAAAATACCGCATCAGGAAATTGTAAGCGTTAATATTTTGTTAAA
ATTCGCGTTAAATTTTTGTTAAATCAGCTCATTTTTTAACCAATAGGCCGAAATCGGCAAAATCCCTTAT
AAATCAAAAGAATAGACCGAGATAGGGT
[37 nt withheld, positions 3109-3145]
AAAGAACGTGGACTCCAACGTCAAAGG
[49 nt withheld, positions 3173-3221]
T
[91 nt withheld, positions 3223-3313]
G
[124 nt withheld, positions 3315-3438]
CCATTCGCCATTCAGGCTGCGCAACTGTTGGGAAGGGCGATCGGTGCGGGCCTCTTCGCTATTACGCCAG
CTGGCGAAAGGGGGATGTGCTGCAAGGCGATTAAGTTGGGTAACGCCAGGGTTTTCCCAGTCACGACGTT
GTAAAACGACGGCCAGTGAATTGTAATACGACTCACTATA
Features (pLannotate 1.2.2; 13 found; start..end, strand, type, name):
    669..731     -  CDS            VESPI_VESMG (fragment): Experimental evidence at protein level: Swiss-Prot protein existence level 1. Shows contractile activity on isolated ileum smooth muscle. From Vespa magnifica (Hornet).
    743..761     -  promoter       SP6 promoter: promoter for bacteriophage SP6 RNA polymerase
    803..819     -  protein_bind   lac operator: The lac repressor binds to the lac operator to inhibit transcription in E. coli. This inhibition can be relieved by adding lactose or isopropyl-β-D-thiogalactopyranoside (IPTG). lac repressor encoded by lacI
    827..857     -  promoter       lac promoter: promoter for the E. coli lac operon
    872..893     -  protein_bind   CAP binding site: CAP binding activates transcription in the presence of cAMP. E. coli catabolite activator protein
    906..998     -  CDS            lacI (fragment): lac repressor; lacI; The lac repressor binds to the lac operator to inhibit transcription in E. coli. This inhibition can be relieved by adding lactose or isopropyl-β-D-thiogalactopyranoside (IPTG).
   1181..1769    -  rep_origin     ori: high-copy-number ColE1/pMB1/pBR322/pUC origin of replication
   1940..2800    -  CDS            AmpR: β-lactamase; bla; confers resistance to ampicillin, carbenicillin, and related antibiotics
   2801..2905    -  promoter       AmpR promoter: bla
   2932..2982    +  misc_feature   bom (fragment): basis of mobility region from pBR322
   3010..3438    -  rep_origin     f1 ori (sequence partly withheld): f1 bacteriophage origin of replication; arrow indicates direction of (+) strand synthesis
   3442..3599    -  CDS            lacZα (fragment): LacZα fragment of β-galactosidase; lacZ fragment
   3602..2       +  promoter       T7 promoter (across the origin): promoter for bacteriophage T7 RNA polymerase
