[The description below was written by a language model from this plasmid's Addgene catalogue record and pLannotate feature annotations shown in this document.]
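Description:
pISH-Zhx3 is a riboprobe template plasmid built on the pGEM-T Easy cloning vector, carrying a 601 bp fragment of the mouse Zhx3 gene (zinc fingers and homeoboxes 3). It is not an expression construct. Its sole purpose is to serve as a template for in vitro transcription of labelled RNA probes for in situ hybridization, and it comes from a study of homeobox gene expression in the mouse olfactory epithelium. The plasmid is maintained in E. coli through a high-copy ColE1/pUC-type origin and selected with ampicillin via the β-lactamase gene and its native promoter. An f1 phage origin is also present, a standard backbone element that allows single-stranded DNA production.

In the 3,618 nt assembled sequence, the Zhx3 fragment itself is not annotated, but it sits in the unannotated stretch between the T7 promoter, which spans the sequence origin, and the SP6 promoter. These opposing bacteriophage promoters flank the cloning site so that either strand of the insert can be transcribed. According to the depositor's note, linearizing with SpeI and transcribing with T7 RNA polymerase gives the antisense probe that detects Zhx3 mRNA. Transcription from SP6 would give the opposite strand, though the record does not specify a linearization enzyme for that. The lac promoter, operator, CAP site and lacZα fragments are remnants of the backbone's blue/white screening cassette, which the insert interrupts. The short matches to lacI, the pBR322 bom region and a hornet peptide are fragmentary annotation hits without apparent functional significance. The cloning method is recorded as unknown.
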