Addgene plasmid #74366: pISH-Zhx3
Purpose: Use to synthesize riboprobes for in situ hybridization (ISH) probe for Zhx3. Not for gene expression.
Depositing lab: Peter Mombaerts. Depositing organization: Max Planck Research Unit for Neurogenetics. Publication: Expression of homeobox genes in the mouse olfactory epithelium. Parrilla M, Chang I, Degl'Innocenti A, Omura M. J Comp Neurol. 2016 Oct 1;524(14):2713-39. doi: 10.1002/cne.24051. Epub 2016 Jun 19. PubMed 27243442.
Backbone
  Vector backbone: pGEM-T easy
  Backbone manufacturer: Promega
  Backbone size w/o insert (bp): 3015
Growth in bacteria
  Bacterial resistance: Ampicillin, 100 μg/mL
  Growth temperature: 37°C
  Growth strain: DH5alpha
  Copy number: High Copy
Gene/Insert
  Gene/Insert name: zinc fingers and homeoboxes 3 (alt name: Zhx3)
  Species: M. musculus (mouse)
  Insert size (bp): 601
  GenBank ID: NM_177263.3
  Entrez Gene: Zhx3 (a.k.a. 1810059C13Rik, 4932418O04Rik, 9530010N21Rik, Tix1, mKIAA0395)
  Cloning method: Unknown
  Sequencing primers: 5′ SP6; 3′ T7
Terms and licenses: Academic/Nonprofit Terms; Industry Terms: Not Available to Industry
Depositor comments: SpeI digestion and T7 RNA polymerase for antisense probe
How to cite: pISH-Zhx3 was a gift from Peter Mombaerts (Addgene plasmid # 74366 ; http://n2t.net/addgene:74366 ; RRID:Addgene_74366)
