>Addgene plasmid #74366 | pISH-Zhx3 | depositor partial sequence | sequence record 140242 | insert
GATTACTGTGAAGGACCGGCCAGTCTGGGATGCTGTATGCCATGTGGAAGGGCCAAAACTGCCACATATC
ATCTTGATGGCCAGCTGCCAGGCACCAGGAGAGCCTCTGGAGCCTCGCTGAACCCAGAACCTGCCACCGC
CCCAACCACCTTCCGCCTGACATTTCTGAGCAAATAGCAATGGTTTCTCATCAGCCCATCTTCCCACAGA
GCAGGACCTTTCCATGGCCTCCCAGGGACAATTCAGATTGCATATACCTAGACCCAGAATCAAGTTGTTA
GCATATACAGCTGCCTATATTCATTTAATAAAGCATACTACTACAGACATTTTCAATACATAGGAACTCG
GGTTACCAAAACAGTACAGCTCTGACAATGCCATGTCTGTTTTCTGGGAAGCTGAGACCACAGGGACCCT
CATCCTCTGCAACAGTGGGAGTCCCAGGCATGCTCAGAACTGCACCAGGCCTGGCCCTACTTGTCTTCTC
AAGGGAACAGATTGTTGGAAGAGATCTCTGCATCACTGAGTGGAGGCAAGCCACATTTTGTGCCAGACTT
GTCTTGTGTTCTGATTGACAAAGAGCCCACTGTTACCTTCA
