>Addgene plasmid #74366 | pISH-Zhx3 | addgene partial sequence | sequence record 142060 | T7 5'-TAATACGACTCACTATAGGG-3'
GGCGGCCGCGGGAATTCGATTTGAAGGTAACAGTGGGCTCTTTGTCAATCAGAACACAAGACAAGTCTGG
CACAAAATGTGGCTTGCCTCCACTCAGTGATGCAGAGATCTCTTCCAACAATCTGTTCCCTTGAGAAGAC
AAGTAGGGCCAGGCCTGGTGCAGTTCTGAGCATGCCTGGGACTCCCACTGTTGCAGAGGATGAGGGTCCC
TGTGGTCTCAGCTTCCCAGAAAACAGACATGGCATTGTCAGAGCTGTACTGTTTTGGTAACCCGAGTTCC
TATGTATTGAAAATGTCTGTAGTAGTATGCTTTATTAAATGAATATAGGCAGCTGTATATGCTAACAACT
TGATTCTGGGTCTAGGTATATGCAATCTGAATTGTCCCTGGGAGGCCATGGAAAGGTCCTGCTCTGTGGG
AAGATGGGCTGATGAGAAACCATTGCTATTTGCTCAGAAATGTCAGGCGGAAGGTGGTTGGGGCGGTGGC
AGGTTCTGGGTTCAGCGAGGCTCCAGAGGCTCTCCTGGTGCCTGGCAGCTGGCCATCAAGATGATATGTG
GCAGTTTTGGCCCTTCCACATGGCATACAGCATCCCAGACTGGCCGGTCCTTCACAGTAATCAATCACTA
GTGAATTCGCGGCCGCCTGCAGGTCGACCATATGGGAGAGCTCCCAACGCGTTGGATGCATAGCTTGAGT
ATTCTATAGTGTCACCTAAATAGCTTGGCGTAATCATGGTCATAGCTGTTTCCTGTGTGAAATTGTTATC
CGCTCACAATTCCACACAACATACGAGCCGGAAGCATAAAGTGTAAAGCCTGGGGTGCCTAATGAGTGAG
CTAACTCACATTAATTGCGTTGCGCTCACTGCCCGCTTTCCAGTCGGGAAACCTGTCGTGCCAGCTGCAT
TAATGAATCGGCCAACGCGCGGGGAAAAGC
