>Addgene plasmid #74366 | pISH-Zhx3 | addgene partial sequence | sequence record 142062 | SP6 5'-ATTTAGGTGACACTATAG-3'
GGGAGCTCTCCCATATGGTCGACCTGCAGGCGGCCGCGAATTCACTAGTGATTGATTACTGTGAAGGACC
GGCCAGTCTGGGATGCTGTATGCCATGTGGAAGGGCCAAAACTGCCACATATCATCTTGATGGCCAGCTG
CCAGGCACCAGGAGAGCCTCTGGAGCCTCGCTGAACCCAGAACCTGCCACCGCCCCAACCACCTTCCGCC
TGACATTTCTGAGCAAATAGCAATGGTTTCTCATCAGCCCATCTTCCCACAGAGCAGGACCTTTCCATGG
CCTCCCAGGGACAATTCAGATTGCATATACCTAGACCCAGAATCAAGTTGTTAGCATATACAGCTGCCTA
TATTCATTTAATAAAGCATACTACTACAGACATTTTCAATACATAGGAACTCGGGTTACCAAAACAGTAC
AGCTCTGACAATGCCATGTCTGTTTTCTGGGAAGCTGAGACCACAGGGACCCTCATCCTCTGCAACAGTG
GGAGTCCCAGGCATGCTCAGAACTGCACCAGGCCTGGCCCTACTTGTCTTCTCAAGGGAACAGATTGTTG
GAAGAGATCTCTGCATCACTGAGTGGAGGCAAGCCACATTTTGTGCCAGACTTGTCTTGTGTTCTGATTG
ACAAAGAGCCCACTGTTACCTTCAAATCGAATTCCCGCGGCCGCCATGGCGGCCGGGAGCATGCGACGTC
GGGCCCAATTCGCCCTATAGTGAGTCGTATTACAATTCACTGGCCGTCGTTTTACAACGTCGTGACTGGG
AAAACCCTGGCGTTACCCAACTTAATCGCCTTGCAGCACATCCCCCTTTCGCCAGCTGGCGTAATAGCGA
AGAGGCCCGCACCGATCGCCCTTCCCAACAGTTGCGCAGCCTGAATGGCGAATGG
[55 nt withheld, positions 896-950]
